Addgene plasmid #76064: SCYL1 gRNA (BRDN0001148650)
Purpose: 3rd generation lentiviral gRNA plasmid targeting human SCYL1
Depositing lab: John Doench & David Root. Depositing organization: Broad Institute. Publication: Optimized sgRNA design to maximize activity and minimize off-target effects of CRISPR-Cas9. Doench JG, Fusi N, Sullender M, Hegde M, Vaimberg EW, Donovan KF, Smith I, Tothova Z, Wilen C, Orchard R, Virgin HW, Listgarten J, Root DE. Nat Biotechnol. 2016 Jan 18. doi: 10.1038/nbt.3437. PubMed 26780180.
Backbone
  Vector backbone: lentiGuide-Puro
  Backbone manufacturer: Zhang Lab (Addgene plasmid # 52963)
  Vector type: Mammalian Expression, Lentiviral, CRISPR
  Selectable markers: Puromycin
Growth in bacteria
  Bacterial resistance: Ampicillin, 100 μg/mL
  Growth temperature: 37°C
  Growth strain: DH5alpha
  Copy number: High Copy
Gene/Insert
  Gene/Insert name: SCYL1 (alt names: SCYL1; NM_001048218.1)
  gRNA/shRNA sequence: CTTGAGGTATATTCCCAACG
  Species: H. sapiens (human)
  Entrez Gene: SCYL1 (a.k.a. GKLP, NKTL, NTKL, P105, TAPK, TEIF, TRAP, HT019, MGC78454)
  Promoter: hU6
  Cloning method: Unknown
  Sequencing primers: 5′ U6-F; 3′ pS2-R
Terms and licenses: Academic/Nonprofit Terms; Industry Terms: Not Available to Industry
Depositor comments: The gRNA was designed to target the following Genbank reference sequence(s): NM_001048218.1,NM_020680.3. Note that this plasmid does NOT contain Cas9. It should be used in conjunction with lentiCas9-Blast (Addgene #52962) or otherwise with cell lines already expressing Cas9. Browse the full kinome gRNA library at http://www.addgene.org/pooled-library/broadgpp-human-kinome/ or visit http://www.broadinstitute.org/rnai/public/ for detailed protocols and information.
How to cite: SCYL1 gRNA (BRDN0001148650) was a gift from John Doench & David Root (Addgene plasmid # 76064 ; http://n2t.net/addgene:76064 ; RRID:Addgene_76064)
