[The description below was written by a language model from this plasmid's Addgene catalogue record and pLannotate feature annotations shown in this document.]
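Description:
SCYL1 gRNA (BRDN0001148650) is a third-generation lentiviral guide RNA plasmid built on the lentiGuide-Puro backbone and designed to target human SCYL1 for CRISPR-Cas9 editing. It is propagated in E. coli as a high-copy plasmid through a ColE1/pUC-type origin with ampicillin selection from the β-lactamase gene. The backbone also carries an f1 origin, an SV40 origin and residual lac and T7/T3 promoter elements from the cloning vector.

The lentiviral transfer cassette begins with an RSV promoter fused to a truncated HIV-1 5' LTR, which drives Tat-independent production of the genomic RNA in packaging cells. This is followed by the Ψ packaging signal with a partial gag sequence and the Rev response element for Rev-dependent nuclear export. Within the provirus, a human U6 RNA polymerase III promoter expresses the SCYL1-specific spacer joined to the Streptococcus pyogenes gRNA scaffold. A cPPT/CTS element lies downstream. An EF-1α core promoter with its intron A then drives the puromycin N-acetyltransferase gene, allowing selection of transduced mammalian cells, and a WPRE boosts transcript expression. The cassette ends in a ΔU3 self-inactivating 3' LTR, followed by an SV40 polyadenylation signal.

The plasmid does not encode Cas9, so it is meant to be used with a separate Cas9 lentiviral vector or in cells that already express Cas9. The guide was designed against two SCYL1 reference transcripts and belongs to a human kinome gRNA collection, so it suits both individual SCYL1 knockout experiments and follow-up of screening results.
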