Features (pLannotate 1.2.2; 29 found; start..end, strand, type, name):
     14..80      +  CDS            small t antigen (fragment): SV40 (simian virus 40) small t antigen
    106..317     +  promoter       EF-1α core promoter: core promoter for human elongation factor EF-1α
    318..1256    +  intron         EF-1α intron A: intron upstream of the start codon of human EF-1α
   1278..1877    +  CDS            PuroR (fragment): puromycin N-acetyltransferase; pac from Streptomyces; confers resistance to puromycin
   1893..2481    +  misc_feature   WPRE: woodchuck hepatitis virus posttranscriptional regulatory element
   2532..2551    +  misc_feature   cPPT/CTS (fragment): central polypurine tract and central termination sequence of HIV-1
   2553..2786    +  LTR            3' LTR (ΔU3): self-inactivating 3' long terminal repeat (LTR) from HIV-1
   2864..2985    +  polyA_signal   SV40 poly(A) signal: SV40 polyadenylation signal
   3025..3160    +  rep_origin     SV40 ori: SV40 origin of replication
   3181..3199    -  promoter       T7 promoter: promoter for bacteriophage T7 RNA polymerase
   3207..3362    +  CDS            lacZα (fragment): LacZα fragment of β-galactosidase; lacZ fragment
   3367..3795    +  rep_origin     f1 ori (sequence partly withheld): f1 bacteriophage origin of replication; arrow indicates direction of (+) strand synthesis
   3848..3952    +  promoter       AmpR promoter: bla
   3953..4813    +  CDS            AmpR: β-lactamase; bla; confers resistance to ampicillin, carbenicillin, and related antibiotics
   4984..5572    +  rep_origin     ori: high-copy-number ColE1/pMB1/pBR322/pUC origin of replication
   5755..5847    +  CDS            lacI (fragment): lac repressor; lacI; The lac repressor binds to the lac operator to inhibit transcription in E. coli. This inhibition can be relieved by adding lactose or isopropyl-β-D-thiogalactopyranoside (IPTG).
   5860..5881    +  protein_bind   CAP binding site: CAP binding activates transcription in the presence of cAMP. E. coli catabolite activator protein
   5896..5926    +  promoter       lac promoter: promoter for the E. coli lac operon
   5934..5950    +  protein_bind   lac operator: The lac repressor binds to the lac operator to inhibit transcription in E. coli. This inhibition can be relieved by adding lactose or isopropyl-β-D-thiogalactopyranoside (IPTG). lac repressor encoded by lacI
   5995..6013    +  promoter       T3 promoter: promoter for bacteriophage T3 RNA polymerase
   6041..6267    +  promoter       RSV promoter: Rous sarcoma virus enhancer/promoter
   6268..6448    +  LTR            5' LTR (truncated): truncated 5' long terminal repeat (LTR) from HIV-1
   6495..6620    +  misc_feature   HIV-1 Ψ: packaging signal of human immunodeficiency virus type 1
   6604..6967    +  CDS            HIV-1 gag (fragment): gag protein from human immunodeficiency virus 1; gag
   7113..7346    +  misc_feature   RRE: The Rev response element (RRE) of HIV-1 allows for Rev-dependent mRNA export from the nucleus to the cytoplasm.
   7723..7749    +  CDS            Rev (fragment): human immunodeficiency virus 1 (HIV-1) Rev protein; rev; enhances nuclear export of unspliced and incompletely spliced viral mRNAs
   7753..7993    +  promoter       U6 promoter: RNA polymerase III promoter for human U6 snRNA
   8023..8098    +  misc_RNA       gRNA scaffold: guide RNA scaffold for the Streptococcus pyogenes CRISPR/Cas9 system
   8154..8271    +  misc_feature   cPPT/CTS: central polypurine tract and central termination sequence of HIV-1
>Addgene plasmid #76064 | SCYL1 gRNA (BRDN0001148650) | addgene full sequence | sequence record 185112 | Addgene Assembled Sequence
CCCGGGTGCAAAGATGGATAAAGTTTTAAACAGAGAGGAATCTTTGCAGCTAATGGACCTTCTAGGTCTT
GAAAGGAGTGGGAATTGGCTCCGGTGCCCGTCAGTGGGCAGAGCGCACATCGCCCACAGTCCCCGAGAAG
TTGGGGGGAGGGGTCGGCAATTGATCCGGTGCCTAGAGAAGGTGGCGCGGGGTAAACTGGGAAAGTGATG
TCGTGTACTGGCTCCGCCTTTTTCCCGAGGGTGGGGGAGAACCGTATATAAGTGCAGTAGTCGCCGTGAA
CGTTCTTTTTCGCAACGGGTTTGCCGCCAGAACACAGGTAAGTGCCGTGTGTGGTTCCCGCGGGCCTGGC
CTCTTTACGGGTTATGGCCCTTGCGTGCCTTGAATTACTTCCACCTGGCTGCAGTACGTGATTCTTGATC
CCGAGCTTCGGGTTGGAAGTGGGTGGGAGAGTTCGAGGCCTTGCGCTTAAGGAGCCCCTTCGCCTCGTGC
TTGAGTTGAGGCCTGGCCTGGGCGCTGGGGCCGCCGCGTGCGAATCTGGTGGCACCTTCGCGCCTGTCTC
GCTGCTTTCGATAAGTCTCTAGCCATTTAAAATTTTTGATGACCTGCTGCGACGCTTTTTTTCTGGCAAG
ATAGTCTTGTAAATGCGGGCCAAGATCTGCACACTGGTATTTCGGTTTTTGGGGCCGCGGGCGGCGACGG
GGCCCGTGCGTCCCAGCGCACATGTTCGGCGAGGCGGGGCCTGCGAGCGCGGCCACCGAGAATCGGACGG
GGGTAGTCTCAAGCTGGCCGGCCTGCTCTGGTGCCTGGCCTCGCGCCGCCGTGTATCGCCCCGCCCTGGG
CGGCAAGGCTGGCCCGGTCGGCACCAGTTGCGTGAGCGGAAAGATGGCCGCTTCCCGGCCCTGCTGCAGG
GAGCTCAAAATGGAGGACGCGGCGCTCGGGAGAGCGGGCGGGTGAGTCACCCACACAAAGGAAAAGGGCC
TTTCCGTCCTCAGCCGTCGCTTCATGTGACTCCACGGAGTACCGGGCGCCGTCCAGGCACCTCGATTAGT
TCTCGAGCTTTTGGAGTACGTCGTCTTTAGGTTGGGGGGAGGGGTTTTATGCGATGGAGTTTCCCCACAC
TGAGTGGGTGGAGACTGAAGTTAGGCCAGCTTGGCACTTGATGTAATTCTCCTTGGAATTTGCCCTTTTT
GAGTTTGGATCTTGGTTCATTCTCAAGCCTCAGACAGTGGTTCAAAGTTTTTTTCTTCCATTTCAGGTGT
CGTGACGTACGGCCACCATGACCGAGTACAAGCCCACGGTGCGCCTCGCCACCCGCGACGACGTCCCCAG
GGCCGTACGCACCCTCGCCGCCGCGTTCGCCGACTACCCCGCCACGCGCCACACCGTCGATCCGGACCGC
CACATCGAGCGGGTCACCGAGCTGCAAGAACTCTTCCTCACGCGCGTCGGGCTCGACATCGGCAAGGTGT
GGGTCGCGGACGACGGCGCCGCCGTGGCGGTCTGGACCACGCCGGAGAGCGTCGAAGCGGGGGCGGTGTT
CGCCGAGATCGGCCCGCGCATGGCCGAGTTGAGCGGTTCCCGGCTGGCCGCGCAGCAACAGATGGAAGGC
CTCCTGGCGCCGCACCGGCCCAAGGAGCCCGCGTGGTTCCTGGCCACCGTCGGAGTCTCGCCCGACCACC
AGGGCAAGGGTCTGGGCAGCGCCGTCGTGCTCCCCGGAGTGGAGGCGGCCGAGCGCGCCGGGGTGCCCGC
CTTCCTGGAGACCTCCGCGCCCCGCAACCTCCCCTTCTACGAGCGGCTCGGCTTCACCGTCACCGCCGAC
GTCGAGGTGCCCGAAGGACCGCGCACCTGGTGCATGACCCGCAAGCCCGGTGCCTGAACGCGTTAAGTCG
ACAATCAACCTCTGGATTACAAAATTTGTGAAAGATTGACTGGTATTCTTAACTATGTTGCTCCTTTTAC
GCTATGTGGATACGCTGCTTTAATGCCTTTGTATCATGCTATTGCTTCCCGTATGGCTTTCATTTTCTCC
TCCTTGTATAAATCCTGGTTGCTGTCTCTTTATGAGGAGTTGTGGCCCGTTGTCAGGCAACGTGGCGTGG
TGTGCACTGTGTTTGCTGACGCAACCCCCACTGGTTGGGGCATTGCCACCACCTGTCAGCTCCTTTCCGG
GACTTTCGCTTTCCCCCTCCCTATTGCCACGGCGGAACTCATCGCCGCCTGCCTTGCCCGCTGCTGGACA
GGGGCTCGGCTGTTGGGCACTGACAATTCCGTGGTGTTGTCGGGGAAATCATCGTCCTTTCCTTGGCTGC
TCGCCTGTGTTGCCACCTGGATTCTGCGCGGGACGTCCTTCTGCTACGTCCCTTCGGCCCTCAATCCAGC
GGACCTTCCTTCCCGCGGCCTGCTGCCGGCTCTGCGGCCTCTTCCGCGTCTTCGCCTTCGCCCTCAGACG
AGTCGGATCTCCCTTTGGGCCGCCTCCCCGCGTCGACTTTAAGACCAATGACTTACAAGGCAGCTGTAGA
TCTTAGCCACTTTTTAAAAGAAAAGGGGGGACTGGAAGGGCTAATTCACTCCCAACGAAGACAAGATCTG
CTTTTTGCTTGTACTGGGTCTCTCTGGTTAGACCAGATCTGAGCCTGGGAGCTCTCTGGCTAACTAGGGA
ACCCACTGCTTAAGCCTCAATAAAGCTTGCCTTGAGTGCTTCAAGTAGTGTGTGCCCGTCTGTTGTGTGA
CTCTGGTAACTAGAGATCCCTCAGACCCTTTTAGTCAGTGTGGAAAATCTCTAGCAGTACGTATAGTAGT
TCATGTCATCTTATTATTCAGTATTTATAACTTGCAAAGAAATGAATATCAGAGAGTGAGAGGAACTTGT
TTATTGCAGCTTATAATGGTTACAAATAAAGCAATAGCATCACAAATTTCACAAATAAAGCATTTTTTTC
ACTGCATTCTAGTTGTGGTTTGTCCAAACTCATCAATGTATCTTATCATGTCTGGCTCTAGCTATCCCGC
CCCTAACTCCGCCCATCCCGCCCCTAACTCCGCCCAGTTCCGCCCATTCTCCGCCCCATGGCTGACTAAT
TTTTTTTATTTATGCAGAGGCCGAGGCCGCCTCGGCCTCTGAGCTATTCCAGAAGTAGTGAGGAGGCTTT
TTTGGAGGCCTAGGGACGTACCCAATTCGCCCTATAGTGAGTCGTATTACGCGCGCTCACTGGCCGTCGT
TTTACAACGTCGTGACTGGGAAAACCCTGGCGTTACCCAACTTAATCGCCTTGCAGCACATCCCCCTTTC
GCCAGCTGGCGTAATAGCGAAGAGGCCCGCACCGATCGCCCTTCCCAACAGTTGCGCAGCCTGAATGGCG
AATGGG
[124 nt withheld, positions 3367-3490]
C
[91 nt withheld, positions 3492-3582]
A
[49 nt withheld, positions 3584-3632]
CCTTTGACGTTGGAGTCCACGTTCTTT
[37 nt withheld, positions 3660-3696]
ACCCTATCTCGGTCTATTCTTTTGATTTATAAGGGATTTTGCCGATTTCGGCCTATTGGTTAAAAAATGA
GCTGATTTAACAAAAATTTAACGCGAATTTTAACAAAATATTAACGCTTACAATTTAGGTGGCACTTTTC
GGGGAAATGTGCGCGGAACCCCTATTTGTTTATTTTTCTAAATACATTCAAATATGTATCCGCTCATGAG
ACAATAACCCTGATAAATGCTTCAATAATATTGAAAAAGGAAGAGTATGAGTATTCAACATTTCCGTGTC
GCCCTTATTCCCTTTTTTGCGGCATTTTGCCTTCCTGTTTTTGCTCACCCAGAAACGCTGGTGAAAGTAA
AAGATGCTGAAGATCAGTTGGGTGCACGAGTGGGTTACATCGAACTGGATCTCAACAGCGGTAAGATCCT
TGAGAGTTTTCGCCCCGAAGAACGTTTTCCAATGATGAGCACTTTTAAAGTTCTGCTATGTGGCGCGGTA
TTATCCCGTATTGACGCCGGGCAAGAGCAACTCGGTCGCCGCATACACTATTCTCAGAATGACTTGGTTG
AGTACTCACCAGTCACAGAAAAGCATCTTACGGATGGCATGACAGTAAGAGAATTATGCAGTGCTGCCAT
AACCATGAGTGATAACACTGCGGCCAACTTACTTCTGACAACGATCGGAGGACCGAAGGAGCTAACCGCT
TTTTTGCACAACATGGGGGATCATGTAACTCGCCTTGATCGTTGGGAACCGGAGCTGAATGAAGCCATAC
CAAACGACGAGCGTGACACCACGATGCCTGTAGCAATGGCAACAACGTTGCGCAAACTATTAACTGGCGA
ACTACTTACTCTAGCTTCCCGGCAACAATTAATAGACTGGATGGAGGCGGATAAAGTTGCAGGACCACTT
CTGCGCTCGGCCCTTCCGGCTGGCTGGTTTATTGCTGATAAATCTGGAGCCGGTGAGCGTGGGTCTCGCG
GTATCATTGCAGCACTGGGGCCAGATGGTAAGCCCTCCCGTATCGTAGTTATCTACACGACGGGGAGTCA
GGCAACTATGGATGAACGAAATAGACAGATCGCTGAGATAGGTGCCTCACTGATTAAGCATTGGTAACTG
TCAGACCAAGTTTACTCATATATACTTTAGATTGATTTAAAACTTCATTTTTAATTTAAAAGGATCTAGG
TGAAGATCCTTTTTGATAATCTCATGACCAAAATCCCTTAACGTGAGTTTTCGTTCCACTGAGCGTCAGA
CCCCGTAGAAAAGATCAAAGGATCTTCTTGAGATCCTTTTTTTCTGCGCGTAATCTGCTGCTTGCAAACA
AAAAAACCACCGCTACCAGCGGTGGTTTGTTTGCCGGATCAAGAGCTACCAACTCTTTTTCCGAAGGTAA
CTGGCTTCAGCAGAGCGCAGATACCAAATACTGTTCTTCTAGTGTAGCCGTAGTTAGGCCACCACTTCAA
GAACTCTGTAGCACCGCCTACATACCTCGCTCTGCTAATCCTGTTACCAGTGGCTGCTGCCAGTGGCGAT
AAGTCGTGTCTTACCGGGTTGGACTCAAGACGATAGTTACCGGATAAGGCGCAGCGGTCGGGCTGAACGG
GGGGTTCGTGCACACAGCCCAGCTTGGAGCGAACGACCTACACCGAACTGAGATACCTACAGCGTGAGCT
ATGAGAAAGCGCCACGCTTCCCGAAGGGAGAAAGGCGGACAGGTATCCGGTAAGCGGCAGGGTCGGAACA
GGAGAGCGCACGAGGGAGCTTCCAGGGGGAAACGCCTGGTATCTTTATAGTCCTGTCGGGTTTCGCCACC
TCTGACTTGAGCGTCGATTTTTGTGATGCTCGTCAGGGGGGCGGAGCCTATGGAAAAACGCCAGCAACGC
GGCCTTTTTACGGTTCCTGGCCTTTTGCTGGCCTTTTGCTCACATGTTCTTTCCTGCGTTATCCCCTGAT
TCTGTGGATAACCGTATTACCGCCTTTGAGTGAGCTGATACCGCTCGCCGCAGCCGAACGACCGAGCGCA
GCGAGTCAGTGAGCGAGGAAGCGGAAGAGCGCCCAATACGCAAACCGCCTCTCCCCGCGCGTTGGCCGAT
TCATTAATGCAGCTGGCACGACAGGTTTCCCGACTGGAAAGCGGGCAGTGAGCGCAACGCAATTAATGTG
AGTTAGCTCACTCATTAGGCACCCCAGGCTTTACACTTTATGCTTCCGGCTCGTATGTTGTGTGGAATTG
TGAGCGGATAACAATTTCACACAGGAAACAGCTATGACCATGATTACGCCAAGCGCGCAATTAACCCTCA
CTAAAGGGAACAAAAGCTGGAGCTGCAAGCTTAATGTAGTCTTATGCAATACTCTTGTAGTCTTGCAACA
TGGTAACGATGAGTTAGCAACATGCCTTACAAGGAGAGAAAAAGCACCGTGCATGCCGATTGGTGGAAGT
AAGGTGGTACGATCGTGCCTTATTAGGAAGGCAACAGACGGGTCTGACATGGATTGGACGAACCACTGAA
TTGCCGCATTGCAGAGATATTGTATTTAAGTGCCTAGCTCGATACATAAACGGGTCTCTCTGGTTAGACC
AGATCTGAGCCTGGGAGCTCTCTGGCTAACTAGGGAACCCACTGCTTAAGCCTCAATAAAGCTTGCCTTG
AGTGCTTCAAGTAGTGTGTGCCCGTCTGTTGTGTGACTCTGGTAACTAGAGATCCCTCAGACCCTTTTAG
TCAGTGTGGAAAATCTCTAGCAGTGGCGCCCGAACAGGGACTTGAAAGCGAAAGGGAAACCAGAGGAGCT
CTCTCGACGCAGGACTCGGCTTGCTGAAGCGCGCACGGCAAGAGGCGAGGGGCGGCGACTGGTGAGTACG
CCAAAAATTTTGACTAGCGGAGGCTAGAAGGAGAGAGATGGGTGCGAGAGCGTCAGTATTAAGCGGGGGA
GAATTAGATCGCGATGGGAAAAAATTCGGTTAAGGCCAGGGGGAAAGAAAAAATATAAATTAAAACATAT
AGTATGGGCAAGCAGGGAGCTAGAACGATTCGCAGTTAATCCTGGCCTGTTAGAAACATCAGAAGGCTGT
AGACAAATACTGGGACAGCTACAACCATCCCTTCAGACAGGATCAGAAGAACTTAGATCATTATATAATA
CAGTAGCAACCCTCTATTGTGTGCATCAAAGGATAGAGATAAAAGACACCAAGGAAGCTTTAGACAAGAT
AGAGGAAGAGCAAAACAAAAGTAAGACCACCGCACAGCAAGCGGCCGCTGATCTTCAGACCTGGAGGAGG
AGATATGAGGGACAATTGGAGAAGTGAATTATATAAATATAAAGTAGTAAAAATTGAACCATTAGGAGTA
GCACCCACCAAGGCAAAGAGAAGAGTGGTGCAGAGAGAAAAAAGAGCAGTGGGAATAGGAGCTTTGTTCC
TTGGGTTCTTGGGAGCAGCAGGAAGCACTATGGGCGCAGCGTCAATGACGCTGACGGTACAGGCCAGACA
ATTATTGTCTGGTATAGTGCAGCAGCAGAACAATTTGCTGAGGGCTATTGAGGCGCAACAGCATCTGTTG
CAACTCACAGTCTGGGGCATCAAGCAGCTCCAGGCAAGAATCCTGGCTGTGGAAAGATACCTAAAGGATC
AACAGCTCCTGGGGATTTGGGGTTGCTCTGGAAAACTCATTTGCACCACTGCTGTGCCTTGGAATGCTAG
TTGGAGTAATAAATCTCTGGAACAGATTTGGAATCACACGACCTGGATGGAGTGGGACAGAGAAATTAAC
AATTACACAAGCTTAATACACTCCTTAATTGAAGAATCGCAAAACCAGCAAGAAAAGAATGAACAAGAAT
TATTGGAATTAGATAAATGGGCAAGTTTGTGGAATTGGTTTAACATAACAAATTGGCTGTGGTATATAAA
ATTATTCATAATGATAGTAGGAGGCTTGGTAGGTTTAAGAATAGTTTTTGCTGTACTTTCTATAGTGAAT
AGAGTTAGGCAGGGATATTCACCATTATCGTTTCAGACCCACCTCCCAACCCCGAGGGGACCCAGAGAGG
GCCTATTTCCCATGATTCCTTCATATTTGCATATACGATACAAGGCTGTTAGAGAGATAATTAGAATTAA
TTTGACTGTAAACACAAAGATATTAGTACAAAATACGTGACGTAGAAAGTAATAATTTCTTGGGTAGTTT
GCAGTTTTAAAATTATGTTTTAAAATGGACTATCATATGCTTACCGTAACTTGAAAGTATTTCGATTTCT
TGGCTTTATATATCTTGTGGAAAGGACGAAACACCGCTTGAGGTATATTCCCAACGGTTTTAGAGCTAGA
AATAGCAAGTTAAAATAAGGCTAGTCCGTTATCAACTTGAAAAAGTGGCACCGAGTCGGTGCTTTTTTAA
GCTTGGCGTAACTAGATCTTGAGACAAATGGCAGTATTCATCCACAATTTTAAAAGAAAAGGGGGGATTG
GGGGGTACAGTGCAGGGGAAAGAATAGTAGACATAATAGCAACAGACATACAAACTAAAGAATTACAAAA
ACAAATTACAAAAATTCAAAATTTTCGGGTTTATTACAGGGACAGCAGAGATCCACTTTGGCGCCGGCTC
GAGGGGG
