>Addgene plasmid #76064 | SCYL1 gRNA (BRDN0001148650) | depositor partial sequence | sequence record 143524 | Target Sequence
CTTGAGGTATATTCCCAACG
