>Addgene plasmid #76064 | SCYL1 gRNA (BRDN0001148650) | addgene partial sequence | sequence record 185111 | hU6-F
TAGAAAGTAATAATTTCTTGGGTAGTTTGCAGTTTTAAAATTATGTTTTAAAATGGACTATCATATGCTT
ACCGTAACTTGAAAGTATTTCGATTTCTTGGCTTTATATATCTTGTGGAAAGGACGAAACACCGCTTGAG
GTATATTCCCAACGGTTTTAGAGCTAGAAATAGCAAGTTAAAATAAGGCTAGTCCGTTATCAACTTGAAA
AAGTGGCACCGAGTCGGTGCTTTTTTAAGCTTGGCGTAACTAGATCTTGAGACAAATGGCAGTATTCATC
CACAATTTTAAAAGAAAAGGGGGGATTGGGGGGTACAGTGCAGGGGAAAGAATAGTAGACATAATAGCAA
CAGACATACAAACTAAAGAATTACAAAAACAAATTACAAAAATTCAAAATTTTCGGGTTTATTACAGGGA
CAGCAGAGATCCACTTTGGCGCCGGCTCGAGGGGGCCCGGGTGCAAAGATGGATAAAGTTTTAAACAGAG
AGGAATCTTTGCAGCTAATGGACCTTCTAGGTCTTGAAAGGAGTGGGAATTGGCTCCGGTGCCCGTCAGT
GGGCAGAGCG
